>Addgene plasmid #204202 | pCDNA3-SREBP-2-GFP | addgene full sequence | sequence record 409503 | Addgene NGS Result
CTATTGGTTAAAAAATGAGCTGATTTAACAAAAATTTAACGCGAATTAATTCTGTGGAATGTGTGTCAGT
TAGGGTGTGGAAAGTCCCCAGGCTCCCCAGCAGGCAGAAGTATGCAAAGCATGCATCTCAATTAGTCAGC
AACCAGGTGTGGAAAGTCCCCAGGCTCCCCAGCAGGCAGAAGTATGCAAAGCATGCATCTCAATTAGTCA
GCAACCATAGTCCCGCCCCTAACTCCGCCCATCCCGCCCCTAACTCCGCCCAGTTCCGCCCATTCTCCGC
CCCATGGCTGACTAATTTTTTTTATTTATGCAGAGGCCGAGGCCGCCTCTGCCTCTGAGCTATTCCAGAA
GTAGTGAGGAGGCTTTTTTGGAGGCCTAGGCTTTTGCAAAAAGCTCCCGGGAGCTTGTATATCCATTTTC
GGATCTGATCAAGAGACAGGATGAGGATCGTTTCGCATGATTGAACAAGATGGATTGCACGCAGGTTCTC
CGGCCGCTTGGGTGGAGAGGCTATTCGGCTATGACTGGGCACAACAGACAATCGGCTGCTCTGATGCCGC
CGTGTTCCGGCTGTCAGCGCAGGGGCGCCCGGTTCTTTTTGTCAAGACCGACCTGTCCGGTGCCCTGAAT
GAACTGCAGGACGAGGCAGCGCGGCTATCGTGGCTGGCCACGACGGGCGTTCCTTGCGCAGCTGTGCTCG
ACGTTGTCACTGAAGCGGGAAGGGACTGGCTGCTATTGGGCGAAGTGCCGGGGCAGGATCTCCTGTCATC
TCACCTTGCTCCTGCCGAGAAAGTATCCATCATGGCTGATGCAATGCGGCGGCTGCATACGCTTGATCCG
GCTACCTGCCCATTCGACCACCAAGCGAAACATCGCATCGAGCGAGCACGTACTCGGATGGAAGCCGGTC
TTGTCGATCAGGATGATCTGGACGAAGAGCATCAGGGGCTCGCGCCAGCCGAACTGTTCGCCAGGCTCAA
GGCGCGCATGCCCGACGGCGAGGATCTCGTCGTGACCCATGGCGATGCCTGCTTGCCGAATATCATGGTG
GAAAATGGCCGCTTTTCTGGATTCATCGACTGTGGCCGGCTGGGTGTGGCGGACCGCTATCAGGACATAG
CGTTGGCTACCCGTGATATTGCTGAAGAGCTTGGCGGCGAATGGGCTGACCGCTTCCTCGTGCTTTACGG
TATCGCCGCTCCCGATTCGCAGCGCATCGCCTTCTATCGCCTTCTTGACGAGTTCTTCTGAGCGGGACTC
TGGGGTTCGAAATGACCGACCAAGCGACGCCCAACCTGCCATCACGAGATTTCGATTCCACCGCCGCCTT
CTATGAAAGGTTGGGCTTCGGAATCGTTTTCCGGGACGCCGGCTGGATGATCCTCCAGCGCGGGGATCTC
ATGCTGGAGTTCTTCGCCCACCCCAACTTGTTTATTGCAGCTTATAATGGTTACAAATAAAGCAATAGCA
TCACAAATTTCACAAATAAAGCATTTTTTTCACTGCATTCTAGTTGTGGTTTGTCCAAACTCATCAATGT
ATCTTATCATGTCTGTATACCGTCGACCTCTAGCTAGAGCTTGGCGTAATCATGGTCATAGCTGTTTCCT
GTGTGAAATTGTTATCCGCTCACAATTCCACACAACATACGAGCCGGAAGCATAAAGTGTAAAGCCTGGG
GTGCCTAATGAGTGAGCTAACTCACATTAATTGCGTTGCGCTCACTGCCCGCTTTCCAGTCGGGAAACCT
GTCGTGCCAGCTGCATTAATGAATCGGCCAACGCGCGGGGAGAGGCGGTTTGCGTATTGGGCGCTCTTCC
GCTTCCTCGCTCACTGACTCGCTGCGCTCGGTCGTTCGGCTGCGGCGAGCGGTATCAGCTCACTCAAAGG
CGGTAATACGGTTATCCACAGAATCAGGGGATAACGCAGGAAAGAACATGTGAGCAAAAGGCCAGCAAAA
GGCCAGGAACCGTAAAAAGGCCGCGTTGCTGGCGTTTTTCCATAGGCTCCGCCCCCCTGACGAGCATCAC
AAAAATCGACGCTCAAGTCAGAGGTGGCGAAACCCGACAGGACTATAAAGATACCAGGCGTTTCCCCCTG
GAAGCTCCCTCGTGCGCTCTCCTGTTCCGACCCTGCCGCTTACCGGATACCTGTCCGCCTTTCTCCCTTC
GGGAAGCGTGGCGCTTTCTCATAGCTCACGCTGTAGGTATCTCAGTTCGGTGTAGGTCGTTCGCTCCAAG
CTGGGCTGTGTGCACGAACCCCCCGTTCAGCCCGACCGCTGCGCCTTATCCGGTAACTATCGTCTTGAGT
CCAACCCGGTAAGACACGACTTATCGCCACTGGCAGCAGCCACTGGTAACAGGATTAGCAGAGCGAGGTA
TGTAGGCGGTGCTACAGAGTTCTTGAAGTGGTGGCCTAACTACGGCTACACTAGAAGAACAGTATTTGGT
ATCTGCGCTCTGCTGAAGCCAGTTACCTTCGGAAAAAGAGTTGGTAGCTCTTGATCCGGCAAACAAACCA
CCGCTGGTAGCGGTGGTTTTTTTGTTTGCAAGCAGCAGATTACGCGCAGAAAAAAAGGATCTCAAGAAGA
TCCTTTGATCTTTTCTACGGGGTCTGACGCTCAGTGGAACGAAAACTCACGTTAAGGGATTTTGGTCATG
AGATTATCAAAAAGGATCTTCACCTAGATCCTTTTAAATTAAAAATGAAGTTTTAAATCAATCTAAAGTA
TATATGAGTAAACTTGGTCTGACAGTTACCAATGCTTAATCAGTGAGGCACCTATCTCAGCGATCTGTCT
ATTTCGTTCATCCATAGTTGCCTGACTCCCCGTCGTGTAGATAACTACGATACGGGAGGGCTTACCATCT
GGCCCCAGTGCTGCAATGATACCGCGAGACCCACGCTCACCGGCTCCAGATTTATCAGCAATAAACCAGC
CAGCCGGAAGGGCCGAGCGCAGAAGTGGTCCTGCAACTTTATCCGCCTCCATCCAGTCTATTAATTGTTG
CCGGGAAGCTAGAGTAAGTAGTTCGCCAGTTAATAGTTTGCGCAACGTTGTTGCCATTGCTACAGGCATC
GTGGTGTCACGCTCGTCGTTTGGTATGGCTTCATTCAGCTCCGGTTCCCAACGATCAAGGCGAGTTACAT
GATCCCCCATGTTGTGCAAAAAAGCGGTTAGCTCCTTCGGTCCTCCGATCGTTGTCAGAAGTAAGTTGGC
CGCAGTGTTATCACTCATGGTTATGGCAGCACTGCATAATTCTCTTACTGTCATGCCATCCGTAAGATGC
TTTTCTGTGACTGGTGAGTACTCAACCAAGTCATTCTGAGAATAGTGTATGCGGCGACCGAGTTGCTCTT
GCCCGGCGTCAATACGGGATAATACCGCGCCACATAGCAGAACTTTAAAAGTGCTCATCATTGGAAAACG
TTCTTCGGGGCGAAAACTCTCAAGGATCTTACCGCTGTTGAGATCCAGTTCGATGTAACCCACTCGTGCA
CCCAACTGATCTTCAGCATCTTTTACTTTCACCAGCGTTTCTGGGTGAGCAAAAACAGGAAGGCAAAATG
CCGCAAAAAAGGGAATAAGGGCGACACGGAAATGTTGAATACTCATACTCTTCCTTTTTCAATATTATTG
AAGCATTTATCAGGGTTATTGTCTCATGAGCGGATACATATTTGAATGTATTTAGAAAAATAAACAAATA
GGGGTTCCGCGCACATTTCCCCGAAAAGTGCCACCTGACGTCGACGGATCGGGAGATCTCCCGATCCCCT
ATGGTGCACTCTCAGTACAATCTGCTCTGATGCCGCATAGTTAAGCCAGTATCTGCTCCCTGCTTGTGTG
TTGGAGGTCGCTGAGTAGTGCGCGAGCAAAATTTAAGCTACAACAAGGCAAGGCTTGACCGACAATTGCA
TGAAGAATCTGCTTAGGGTTAGGCGTTTTGCGCTGCTTCGCGATGTACGGGCCAGATATACGCGTTGACA
TTGATTATTGACTAGTTATTAATAGTAATCAATTACGGGGTCATTAGTTCATAGCCCATATATGGAGTTC
CGCGTTACATAACTTACGGTAAATGGCCCGCCTGGCTGACCGCCCAACGACCCCCGCCCATTGACGTCAA
TAATGACGTATGTTCCCATAGTAACGCCAATAGGGACTTTCCATTGACGTCAATGGGTGGAGTATTTACG
GTAAACTGCCCACTTGGCAGTACATCAAGTGTATCATATGCCAAGTACGCCCCCTATTGACGTCAATGAC
GGTAAATGGCCCGCCTGGCATTATGCCCAGTACATGACCTTATGGGACTTTCCTACTTGGCAGTACATCT
ACGTATTAGTCATCGCTATTACCATGGTGATGCGGTTTTGGCAGTACATCAATGGGCGTGGATAGCGGTT
TGACTCACGGGGATTTCCAAGTCTCCACCCCATTGACGTCAATGGGAGTTTGTTTTGGCACCAAAATCAA
CGGGACTTTCCAAAATGTCGTAACAACTCCGCCCCATTGACGCAAATGGGCGGTAGGCGTGTACGGTGGG
AGGTCTATATAAGCAGAGCTCTCTGGCTAACTAGAGAACCCACTGCTTACTGGCTTATCGAAATTAATAC
GACTCACTATAGGGAGACCCAAGCTGGCTAGCGTTTAAACTTAAGCTTGCCACCATGGCTAGCATGACTG
GTGGACAGCAAATGGGTATGGCTAGCATGACTGGTGGACAGCAAATGGGTATGGCTAGCATGACTGGTGG
ACAGCAAATGGGTGCATCGATAGGTACCGGTGACGACAGCGGCGAGCTGGGTGGTCTGGAGACCATGGAG
ACCCTCACGGAGCTGGGCGACGAGCTGACCCTGGGAGACATCGACGAGATGCTGCAATTTGTCAGTAATC
AAGTGGGAGAGTTCCCTGACTTGTTTTCAGAACAGCTGTGTAGCTCCTTTCCTGGCAGTGGTGGTAGTGG
TAGCAGCAGCGGCAGCAGTGGCAGCAGCAGCAGCAGCAGCAATGGCAGGGGCAGCAGCAGCGGAGCTGTG
GACCCTTCAGTGCAACGGTCATTCACCCAGGTCACATTACCTTCCTTCTCTCCCTCGGCGGCCTCCCCAC
AGGCTCCAACTCTGCAAGTCAAGGTTTCTCCCACCTCAGTTCCCACCACACCCAGGGCAACTCCTATTCT
TCAGCCCCGCCCCCAGCCCCAGCCTCAACCTCAAACTCAGCTGCAACAACAGACGGTAATGATCACGCCA
ACATTCAGCACCACTCCGCAGACGAGGATCATCCAGCAGCCTTTGATATACCAGAATGCAGCTACTAGCT
TTCAAGTCCTTCAGCCTCAAGTCCAAAGCCTGGTGACATCCTCCCAGGTACAGCCGGTCACCATTCAGCA
GCAGGTGCAGACAGTACAGGCCCAGCGGGTGCTGACACAAACGGCCAATGGCACGCTGCAGACCCTTGCC
CCGGCTACGGTGCAGACAGTTGCTGCGCCACAGGTGCAGCAGGTCCCGGTCCTGGTCCAGCCTCAGATCA
TCAAGACAGATTCCCTTGTTTTGACCACACTGAAGACAGATGGCAGCCCTGTTATGGCTGCGGTCCAGAA
CCCGGCCCTCACCGCCCTCACCACCCCTATCCAGACGGCTGCCCTTCAAGTACCAACCCTGGTGGGCAGC
AGTGGGACCATTCTGACCACAATGCCTGTAATGATGGGGCAAGAGAAAGTGCCCATTAAGCAGGTACCTG
GGGGAGTCAAGCAGCTTGAGCCCCCCAAAGAAGGAGAAAGGCGGACAACCCATAATATCATTGAGAAACG
ATATCGCTCCTCCATCAATGACAAAATCATCGAATTGAAAGACCTGGTCATGGGGACAGACGCCAAGATG
CACAAGTCTGGCGTTCTGAGGAAGGCCATTGATTACATCAAATACTTGCAGCAGGTCAATCATAAACTGC
GCCAGGAGAACATGGTGCTGAAGCTGGCAAATCAAAAGAACAAGCTTCTAAAGGGCATCGACCTAGGCAG
TCTGGTGGACAATGAGGTGGACCTGAAGATCGAGGACTTTAATCAGAATGTCCTTCTGATGTCCCCCCCA
GCCTCTGACTCAGGGTCCCAGGCTGGCTTCTCTCCCTACTCCATTGACTCTGAGCCAGGAAGCCCTCTAT
TGGATGATGCAAAGGTCAAAGATGAGCCAGACTCTCCTCCTGTGGCGCTGGGCATGGTAGACCGCTCACG
GATTCTTCTGTGTGTCCTCACCTTCCTGTGCCTCTCCTTTAACCCCCTGACTTCCCTGCTGCAGTGGGGA
GGGGCCCACGACTCTGACCAGCACCCACACTCAGGCTCTGGCCGCAGTGTCCTGTCATTCGAGTCAGGTT
CTGGGGGCTGGTTTGACTGGATGATGCCTACTCTTCTCTTATGGCTGGTAAATGGTGTGATTGTCCTGAG
CGTCTTTGTGAAGCTGCTGGTTCATGGGGAGCCAGTGATCCGGCCACACTCGCGCTCCTCGGTCACCTTC
TGGAGGCACCGGAAACAGGCAGATCTGGATCTCGCCAGAGGAGATTTTGCAGCTGCTGCCGGCAACCTAC
AAACCTGCCTGGCAGTTTTGGGCCGGGCACTGCCCACCTCCCGCCTGGACCTGGCCTGCAGCCTCTCCTG
GAACGTGATCCGCTACAGCCTGCAGAAGCTACGCCTGGTGCGCTGGCTGCTCAAGAAAGTCTTCCAGTGC
CGGCGGGCCACGCCAGCCACTGAGGCAGGCTTTGAAGACGAAGCTAAGACCAGCGCCCGGGATGCGGCTC
TGGCCTATCACCGGCTGCACCAGCTGCACATCACAGGGAAGCTTCCTGCAGGATCCGCCTGTTCCGATGT
ACACATGGCGTTGTGTGCCGTGAACCTGGCTGAATGTGCAGAGGAGAAGATCCCACCGAGCACACTGGTT
GAGATCCATCTGACTGCTGCCATGGGGCTCAAGACCCGGTGTGGAGGCAAGCTGGGCTTCCTGGCCAGCT
ACTTCCTCAGCCGAGCCCAGAGCCTGTGTGGCCCCGAGCACAGTGCTGTTCCTGACTCCCTGCGCTGGCT
CTGCCACCCCCTGGGCCAGAAGTTTTTCATGGAGCGGAGCTGGTCTGTGAAGTCAGCTGCCAAGGAGAGT
CTATACTGTGCCCAGAGGAACCCAGCTGACCCCATTGCGCAGGTCCACCAGGCCTTCTGCAAGAACCTGC
TGGAGCGAGCTATAGAGTCCTTGGTGAAACCTCAGGCCAAGAAGAAGGCTGGAGACCAGGAAGAAGAGAG
CTGTGAATTCTCCAGTGCTCTGGAGTACTTGAAATTACTTCATTCTTTTGTGGACTCTGTGGGGGTTATG
AGCCCCCCACTCTCCAGGAGCTCCGTGCTCAAGTCCGCCCTGGGTCCAGACATCATCTGTCGGTGGTGGA
CGTCTGCAATCACTGTGGCCATCAGCTGGCTCCAGGGAGACGATGCAGCTGTGCGCTCTCATTTTACCAA
AGTGGAACGCATCCCCAAGGCCCTGGAAGTGACAGAGAGCCCCCTGGTGAAGGCCATCTTCCATGCCTGC
AGAGCCATGCATGCCTCACTCCCTGGGAAAGCAGATGGGCAGCAGAGTTCCTTCTGCCATTGCGAGAGGG
CCAGTGGCCACCTATGGAGCAGCCTCAACGTCAGTGGGGCCACCTCTGACCCTGCCCTCAACCACGTGGT
CCAGCTGCTCACCTGTGACCTGCTACTGTCGCTACGGACAGCGCTCTGGCAAAAACAGGCCAGTGCCAGC
CAGGCTGTGGGGGAGACCTACCACGCGTCAGGCGCTGAACTGGCGGGCTTCCAACGGGACCTGGGCAGCC
TGCGCAGGCTGGCACACAGCTTCCGCCCAGCATACCGCAAGGTGTTCCTGCATGAAGCCACCGTGCGCCT
GATGGCAGGAGCCAGCCCCACCCGCACCCACCAGCTGCTGGAACACAGCCTGCGGCGGCGCACCACGCAG
AGCACCAAGCACGGAGAGGTGGATGCCTGGCCCGGCCAGCGAGAGCGGGCCACCGCCATCCTGCTGGCCT
GCCGCCACCTGCCCCTCTCCTTCCTCTCCTCCCCGGGCCAGCGGGCAGTGCTGCTGGCCGAAGCTGCCCG
CACCCTGGAGAAGGTGGGCGACCGGCGCTCCTGCAACGACTGCCAGCAGATGATTGTTAAGCTGGGTGGT
GGCACTGCCATTGCCGCCTCCGGAAGTGCGGCCGCAGGCAGCGTGAGCAAGGGCGAGGAGCTGTTCACCG
GGGTGGTGCCCATCCTGGTCGAGCTGGACGGCGACGTAAACGGCCACAAGTTCAGCGTGTCCGGCGAGGG
CGAGGGCGATGCCACCTACGGCAAGCTGACCCTGAAGTTCATCTGCACCACCGGCAAGCTGCCCGTGCCC
TGGCCCACCCTCGTGACCACCCTGACCTACGGCGTGCAGTGCTTCAGCCGCTACCCCGACCACATGAAGC
AGCACGACTTCTTCAAGTCCGCCATGCCCGAAGGCTACGTCCAGGAGCGCACCATCTTCTTCAAGGACGA
CGGCAACTACAAGACCCGCGCCGAGGTGAAGTTCGAGGGCGACACCCTGGTGAACCGCATCGAGCTGAAG
GGCATCGACTTCAAGGAGGACGGCAACATCCTGGGGCACAAGCTGGAGTACAACTACAACAGCCACAACG
TCTATATCATGGCCGACAAGCAGAAGAACGGCATCAAGGTGAACTTCAAGATCCGCCACAACATCGAGGA
CGGCAGCGTGCAGCTCGCCGACCACTACCAGCAGAACACCCCCATCGGCGACGGCCCCGTGCTGCTGCCC
GACAACCACTACCTGAGCACCCAGTCCGCCCTGAGCAAAGACCCCAACGAGAAGCGCGATCACATGGTCC
TGCTGGAGTTCGTGACCGCCGCCGGGATCACTCTCGGCATGGACGAGCTGTACAAGTCCGGACTCTAGTA
ATCTAGAGGGCCCGTTTAAACCCGCTGATCAGCCTCGACTGTGCCTTCTAGTTGCCAGCCATCTGTTGTT
TGCCCCTCCCCCGTGCCTTCCTTGACCCTGGAAGGTGCCACTCCCACTGTCCTTTCCTAATAAAATGAGG
AAATTGCATCGCATTGTCTGAGTAGGTGTCATTCTATTCTGGGGGGTGGGGTGGGGCAGGACAGCAAGGG
GGAGGATTGGGAAGACAATAGCAGGCATGCTGGGGATGCGGTGGGCTCTATGGCTTCTGAGGCGGAAAGA
ACCAGCTGGGGCTCTAGGGGGTATCCCC
[124 nt withheld, positions 9269-9392]
C
[91 nt withheld, positions 9394-9484]
A
[49 nt withheld, positions 9486-9534]
CCTTTGACGTTGGAGTCCACGTTCTTT
[37 nt withheld, positions 9562-9598]
ACCCTATCTCGGTCTATTCTTTTGATTTATAAGGGATTTTGCCGATTTCGGC
Features (pLannotate 1.2.2; 24 found; start..end, strand, type, name):
     61..390     +  promoter       SV40 promoter: SV40 enhancer and early promoter
    457..1248    +  CDS            neo: KKA2_KLEPN - Also known as kan, nptII. Experimental evidence at protein level: Swiss-Prot protein existence level 1. Resistance to kanamycin, neomycin, paromomycin, ribostamycin, butirosin and gentamicin B. From Klebsiella pneumoniae.
   1272..1430    +  CDS            ble (fragment): BLE_KLEPN - Experimental evidence at protein level: Swiss-Prot protein existence level 1. Binding protein with a strong affinity to the bleomycin family of antibiotics. Binds to CL990; an antimitotic-antibiotic compound. From Klebsiella pneumoniae.
   1425..1546    +  polyA_signal   SV40 poly(A) signal: SV40 polyadenylation signal
   1619..1635    -  protein_bind   lac operator: The lac repressor binds to the lac operator to inhibit transcription in E. coli. This inhibition can be relieved by adding lactose or isopropyl-β-D-thiogalactopyranoside (IPTG). lac repressor encoded by lacI
   1643..1673    -  promoter       lac promoter: promoter for the E. coli lac operon
   1688..1709    -  protein_bind   CAP binding site: CAP binding activates transcription in the presence of cAMP. E. coli catabolite activator protein
   1722..1814    -  CDS            lacI (fragment): lac repressor; lacI; The lac repressor binds to the lac operator to inhibit transcription in E. coli. This inhibition can be relieved by adding lactose or isopropyl-β-D-thiogalactopyranoside (IPTG).
   1997..2585    -  rep_origin     ori: high-copy-number ColE1/pMB1/pBR322/pUC origin of replication
   2756..3616    -  CDS            AmpR: β-lactamase; bla; confers resistance to ampicillin, carbenicillin, and related antibiotics
   3617..3721    -  promoter       AmpR promoter: bla
   3780..3832    -  misc_feature   bom (fragment): basis of mobility region from pBR322
   3987..4366    +  enhancer       CMV enhancer: human cytomegalovirus immediate early enhancer
   4367..4570    +  promoter       CMV promoter: human cytomegalovirus (CMV) immediate early promoter
   4566..4599    +  LTR            5' LTR (truncated) (fragment): truncated 5' long terminal repeat (LTR) from HIV-1
   4615..4633    +  promoter       T7 promoter: promoter for bacteriophage T7 RNA polymerase
   4675..4707    +  CDS            T7 tag (gene 10 leader): leader peptide from bacteriophage T7 gene 10 promotes efficient translation in E. coli
   4708..4740    +  CDS            T7 tag (gene 10 leader): leader peptide from bacteriophage T7 gene 10 promotes efficient translation in E. coli
   4741..4773    +  CDS            T7 tag (gene 10 leader): leader peptide from bacteriophage T7 gene 10 promotes efficient translation in E. coli
   4792..8211    +  CDS            SREBF2: SRBP2_HUMAN - Also known as BHLHD2, SREBP2 From Homo sapiens (Human).
   8233..8946    +  CDS            EGFP: EGFP is a basic (constitutively fluorescent) green fluorescent protein published in 1996, derived from Aequorea victoria. It is reported to be a rapidly-maturing weak dimer with moderate acid sensitivity.
   8999..9223    +  polyA_signal   bGH poly(A) signal: bovine growth hormone polyadenylation signal
   9227..9248    +  promoter       SV40 promoter (fragment): SV40 enhancer and early promoter
   9269..47      +  rep_origin     f1 ori (across the origin) (sequence partly withheld): f1 bacteriophage origin of replication; arrow indicates direction of (+) strand synthesis
