[The description below was written by a language model from this plasmid's Addgene catalogue record and pLannotate feature annotations shown in this document.]
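Description:
pCDNA3-SREBP-2-GFP is a 9,650 bp mammalian expression plasmid, catalogued as built on a pcDNA3.1(+)-N-HA backbone, that drives expression of human SREBP-2 (gene SREBF2), a sterol regulatory element-binding transcription factor. In bacteria it replicates at high copy from a ColE1/pUC-type origin and is selected with ampicillin through the β-lactamase gene and its own promoter. An f1 origin is also present. For mammalian cells, an SV40 enhancer/early promoter drives a neomycin phosphotransferase gene terminated by the SV40 polyadenylation signal, which would allow G418 selection of stable transfectants. Short lac promoter/operator, lacI, ble, bom and HIV-1 LTR fragments appear in the annotation and look like backbone remnants or short homology matches rather than functional parts. Although the backbone name refers to an N-terminal HA tag, no HA tag is annotated in the sequenced record.

The expression cassette consists of the CMV immediate-early enhancer and promoter, followed by a T7 promoter that could support in vitro transcription. Next comes a single fusion arrangement of three tandem T7 epitope tags, the SREBP-2 coding sequence and a C-terminal EGFP, closed by the bovine growth hormone polyadenylation signal. The insert was cloned between ClaI and NotI sites, both retained, and it carries multiple silent mutations that the depositor introduced to facilitate cloning, leaving the encoded protein unchanged. Placing different tags at the two ends means the N- and C-terminal portions of the protein can be detected separately, the former by anti-T7 antibodies and the latter by fluorescence or anti-GFP. This is relevant for SREBP-2, an ER membrane-bound precursor that is activated by proteolytic cleavage. The associated publication concerns the effects of the SARS-CoV-2 papain-like protease on cellular proteins of the endoplasmic reticulum.
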