Addgene plasmid #204202: pCDNA3-SREBP-2-GFP
Purpose: Mammalian expression of SREBP-2
Depositing lab: Allan Weissman. Depositing organization: National Cancer Institute (NCI). Publication: SARS-CoV-2 papain-like protease plays multiple roles in regulating cellular proteins in the endoplasmic reticulum. Yang M, Mariano J, Su R, Smith CE, Das S, Gill C, Andresson T, Loncarek J, Tsai YC, Weissman AM. J Biol Chem. 2023 Oct 12;299(12):105346. doi: 10.1016/j.jbc.2023.105346. PubMed 37838170.
Backbone
  Vector backbone: pcDNA3.1(+)-N-HA
  Vector type: Mammalian Expression
Growth in bacteria
  Bacterial resistance: Ampicillin, 100 μg/mL
  Growth temperature: 37°C
  Growth strain: DH5alpha
  Copy number: High Copy
Gene/Insert
  Gene/Insert name: SREBP-2
  Species: H. sapiens (human)
  Mutation: multiple silent mutations
  Entrez Gene: SREBF2 (a.k.a. SREBP-2, SREBP2, bHLHd2)
  Tag / fusion protein: T7x3 (N terminal on insert); eGFP (C terminal on insert)
  Cloning method: Restriction Enzyme; 5′ cloning site Cla1 (not destroyed); 3′ cloning site Not1 (not destroyed)
Terms and licenses: Academic/Nonprofit Terms; Industry Terms: Not Available to Industry
Depositor comments: Contains silent mutations to facilitate cloning.
How to cite: pCDNA3-SREBP-2-GFP was a gift from Allan Weissman (Addgene plasmid # 204202 ; http://n2t.net/addgene:204202 ; RRID:Addgene_204202)
